>Addgene plasmid #36747 | TAL2321 | depositor partial sequence | sequence record 45940 | TAL2321 sequence 1640 bps
GAACCTGACCCCAGACCAGGTAGTCGCAATCGCGTCACATGACGGGGGAAAGCAAGCCCTGGAAACCGTG
CAAAGGTTGTTGCCGGTCCTTTGTCAAGACCACGGCCTTACACCGGAGCAAGTCGTGGCCATTGCATCCC
ACGACGGTGGCAAACAGGCTCTTGAGACGGTTCAGAGACTTCTCCCAGTTCTCTGTCAAGCCCACGGGCT
GACTCCCGATCAAGTTGTAGCGATTGCGTCGAACATTGGAGGGAAACAAGCATTGGAGACTGTCCAACGG
CTCCTTCCCGTGTTGTGTCAAGCCCACGGTTTGACGCCTGCACAAGTGGTCGCCATCGCCAACAACAACG
GCGGTAAGCAGGCGCTGGAAACAGTACAGCGCCTGCTGCCTGTACTGTGCCAGGATCATGGACTGACCCC
AGACCAGGTAGTCGCAATCGCGAACAATAATGGGGGAAAGCAAGCCCTGGAAACCGTGCAAAGGTTGTTG
CCGGTCCTTTGTCAAGACCACGGCCTTACACCGGAGCAAGTCGTGGCCATTGCAAGCAACATCGGTGGCA
AACAGGCTCTTGAGACGGTTCAGAGACTTCTCCCAGTTCTCTGTCAAGCCCACGGGCTGACTCCCGATCA
AGTTGTAGCGATTGCGAATAACAATGGAGGGAAACAAGCATTGGAGACTGTCCAACGGCTCCTTCCCGTG
TTGTGTCAAGCCCACGGTTTGACGCCTGCACAAGTGGTCGCCATCGCCTCGAATGGCGGCGGTAAGCAGG
CGCTGGAAACAGTACAGCGCCTGCTGCCTGTACTGTGCCAGGATCATGGACTGACCCCAGACCAGGTAGT
CGCAATCGCGTCACATGACGGGGGAAAGCAAGCCCTGGAAACCGTGCAAAGGTTGTTGCCGGTCCTTTGT
CAAGACCACGGCCTTACACCGGAGCAAGTCGTGGCCATTGCATCCCACGACGGTGGCAAACAGGCTCTTG
AGACGGTTCAGAGACTTCTCCCAGTTCTCTGTCAAGCCCACGGGCTGACTCCCGATCAAGTTGTAGCGAT
TGCGTCGCATGACGGAGGGAAACAAGCATTGGAGACTGTCCAACGGCTCCTTCCCGTGTTGTGTCAAGCC
CACGGTTTGACGCCTGCACAAGTGGTCGCCATCGCCTCCAATATTGGCGGTAAGCAGGCGCTGGAAACAG
TACAGCGCCTGCTGCCTGTACTGTGCCAGGATCATGGACTGACCCCAGACCAGGTAGTCGCAATCGCGAA
CAATAATGGGGGAAAGCAAGCCCTGGAAACCGTGCAAAGGTTGTTGCCGGTCCTTTGTCAAGACCACGGC
CTTACACCGGAGCAAGTCGTGGCCATTGCAAATAATAACGGTGGCAAACAGGCTCTTGAGACGGTTCAGA
GACTTCTCCCAGTTCTCTGTCAAGCCCACGGGCTGACTCCCGATCAAGTTGTAGCGATTGCGTCGCATGA
CGGAGGGAAACAAGCATTGGAGACTGTCCAACGGCTCCTTCCCGTGTTGTGTCAAGCCCACGGTTTGACG
CCTGCACAAGTGGTCGCCATCGCCTCCAATATTGGCGGTAAGCAGGCGCTGGAAACAGTACAGCGCCTGC
TGCCTGTACTGTGCCAGGATCATGGACTGA
