>Addgene plasmid #36747 | TAL2321 | addgene partial sequence | sequence record 48041 | CMV-F 5'-CGCAAATGGGCGGTAGGCGTG-3'
AGCTCTCTGGCTAACTAGAGAACCCACTGCTTACTGGCTTATCGAAATTAATACGACTCACTATAGGGAG
ACCCAAGCTGGCTAGCACCATGGACTACAAAGACCATGACGGTGATTATAAAGATCATGACATCGATTAC
AAGGATGACGATGACAAGATGGCCCCCAAGAAGAAGAGGAAGGTGGGCATTCACCGCGGGGTACCTATGG
TGGACTTGAGGACACTCGGTTATTCGCAACAGCAACAGGAGAAAATCAAGCCTAAGGTCAGGAGCACCGT
CGCGCAACACCACGAGGCGCTTGTGGGGCATGGCTTCACTCATGCGCATATTGTCGCGCTTTCACAGCAC
CCTGCGGCGCTTGGGACGGTGGCTGTCAAATACCAAGATATGATTGCGGCCCTGCCCGAAGCCACGCACG
AGGCAATTGTAGGGGTCGGTAAACAGTGGTCGGGAGCGCGAGCACTTGAGGCGCTGCTGACTGTGGCGGG
TGAGCTTAGGGGGCCTCCGCTCCAGCTCGACACCGGGCAGCTGCTGAAGATCGCGAAGAGAGGGGGAGTA
ACAGCGGTAGAGGCAGTGCACGCCTGGCGCAATGCGCTCACCGGGGCCCCCTTGAACCTGACCCCAGACC
AGGTAGTCGCAATCGCGTCACATGACGGGGGAAAGCAAGCCCTGGAAACCGTGCAAAGGTTGTTGCCGGT
CCTTTGTCAAGACCACGGCCTTACACCGGAGCAAGTCGTGGCCATTGCATCCCACGACGGTGGCAAACAG
GCTCTTGAGACGGTTCAGAGACTTCTCCCAGTTCTCTGTCAAGCCCACGGGCTGACTCCCGATCAAGTTG
TAGCGATTGCGTCGAACATTGGAGGGAAACAAGCATTGGAGACTGTCCAACGGCTCCTTCCCGTGTTGTG
TCAAGCCCACGGTTTGACGCCTGCACAAGTGGTCGCCATCGCCAACAACAACGGCGGTAAGCAGG
