>Addgene plasmid #36747 | TAL2321 | addgene partial sequence | sequence record 48042 | JDS-TALEN-F 5'-TAGGGGTCGGTAAACAGTGG-3'
CGCTGCTGACTGTGGCGGGTGAGCTTAGGGGGCCTCCGCTCCAGCTCGACACCGGGCAGCTGCTGAAGAT
CGCGAAGAGAGGGGGAGTAACAGCGGTAGAGGCAGTGCACGCCTGGCGCAATGCGCTCACCGGGGCCCCC
TTGAACCTGACCCCAGACCAGGTAGTCGCAATCGCGTCACATGACGGGGGAAAGCAAGCCCTGGAAACCG
TGCAAAGGTTGTTGCCGGTCCTTTGTCAAGACCACGGCCTTACACCGGAGCAAGTCGTGGCCATTGCATC
CCACGACGGTGGCAAACAGGCTCTTGAGACGGTTCAGAGACTTCTCCCAGTTCTCTGTCAAGCCCACGGG
CTGACTCCCGATCAAGTTGTAGCGATTGCGTCGAACATTGGAGGGAAACAAGCATTGGAGACTGTCCAAC
GGCTCCTTCCCGTGTTGTGTCAAGCCCACGGTTTGACGCCTGCACAAGTGGTCGCCATCGCCAACAACAA
CGGCGGTAAGCAGGCGCTGGAAACAGTACAGCGCCTGCTGCCTGTACTGTGCCAGGATCATGGACTGACC
CCAGACCAGGTAGTCGCAATCGCGAACAATAATGGGGGAAAGCAAGCCCTGGAAACCGTGCAAAGGTTGT
TGCCGGTCCTTTGTCAAGACCACGGCCTTACACCGGAGCAAGTCGTGGCCATTGCAAGCAACATCGGTGG
CAAACAGGCTCTTGAGACGGTTCAGAGACTTCTCCCAGTTCTCTGTCAAGCCCACGGGCTGACTCCCGAT
CAAGTTGTAGCGATTGCGAATAACAATGGAGGGAAACAAGCATTGGAGACTGTCCAACGGCTCCTTCCCG
TGTTGTGTCAAGCCCACGGTTTGACGCCTGCACAAGTGGTCGCCATCGCCTCGAATGGCGGCGGTAAGCA
GGCGCTGGAAACAGTACAGCGC
