[The description below was written by a language model from this plasmid's Addgene catalogue record.]
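Description:
TAL2321 is a mammalian expression plasmid encoding the right-hand monomer of a TALEN pair directed against the human FLT4 gene (also known as VEGFR3). It is built on the JDS74 TALEN expression backbone, recorded as about 6.4 kb without insert, and is propagated in E. coli as a high-copy plasmid under ampicillin selection. The record does not include a feature table, so details such as the origin of replication and the polyadenylation signal are not explicitly listed, although the use of a BGH reverse sequencing primer suggests a BGH terminator region downstream of the coding sequence.

The payload is an approximately 1.6 kb array of TAL effector repeats, made by the FLASH assembly method and inserted into the backbone through BsmBI sites that were destroyed during cloning. BsmBI is a type IIS enzyme, so the array joins in frame with the flanking backbone-encoded sequences. These supply an N-terminal 3X FLAG epitope tag for detection and a C-terminal wild-type FokI nuclease domain. The repeat array determines the DNA-binding specificity for a defined half-site in FLT4. Because FokI cleaves only as a dimer, this construct is meant to be used together with a matching left-hand FLT4 TALEN, so that the two monomers bind opposing half-sites and generate a double-strand break in the spacer between them.

Expression in mammalian cells is driven by the CMV promoter, and the vector also carries a T7 promoter that allows in vitro synthesis of TALEN mRNA. Typical use is targeted mutagenesis or genome editing of the endogenous FLT4 locus in human cells.
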