Addgene plasmid #36747: TAL2321
Depositing lab: Keith Joung. Depositing organization: Massachusetts General Hospital. Publication: FLASH assembly of TALENs for high-throughput genome editing. Reyon D, Tsai SQ, Khayter C, Foden JA, Sander JD, Joung JK. Nat Biotechnol. 2012 Apr 8. doi: 10.1038/nbt.2170. PubMed 22484455.
Backbone
  Vector backbone: JDS74
  Backbone manufacturer: Joung lab (Addgene Plasmid # 32288)
  Backbone size w/o insert (bp): 6447
  Vector type: Mammalian, T7 for in vitro mRNA synthesis
Growth in bacteria
  Bacterial resistance: Ampicillin, 100 μg/mL
  Growth temperature: 37°C
  Growth strain: XL1 Blue
  Copy number: High Copy
Gene/Insert
  Gene/Insert name: FLT4-TALEN_Right (alt name: FLT4)
  Species: H. sapiens (human)
  Insert size (bp): 1640
  Entrez Gene: Flt4 (a.k.a. Chy, Flt-4, VEGFR-3, VEGFR3)
  Promoter: CMV
  Tag / fusion protein: 3X Flag (N terminal on backbone); WT FOKI (C terminal on backbone)
  Cloning method: Restriction Enzyme; 5′ cloning site BsmBI (destroyed during cloning); 3′ cloning site BsmBI (destroyed during cloning)
  Sequencing primers: 5′ CMV-F; 3′ BGH-rev
Terms and licenses: Academic/Nonprofit Terms; Industry Terms: Not Available to Industry
Depositor comments: Target binding site: TCCAGGAGTCCCAGGCAG It is strongly recommended that users perform a diagnostic digest to verify this plasmid prior to use. For example, a double digest of the plasmid with BamHI and KpnI should result in two bands at 2.2kb and 5.9kb.
How to cite: TAL2321 was a gift from Keith Joung (Addgene plasmid # 36747 ; http://n2t.net/addgene:36747 ; RRID:Addgene_36747)
